Addgene plasmid #133797: pCMV-T7-AcrIIA1(T16A)-NLS(SV40) (KAC511)
Purpose: CMV and T7 promoter expression plasmid for human codon optimized AcrIIA1(T16A) with C-terminal NLS (SV40)
Depositing lab: Joseph Bondy-Denomy & Benjamin Kleinstiver. Depositing organization: Massachusetts General Hospital. Publication: Listeria Phages Induce Cas9 Degradation to Protect Lysogenic Genomes. Osuna BA, Karambelkar S, Mahendra C, Christie KA, Garcia B, Davidson AR, Kleinstiver BP, Kilcher S, Bondy-Denomy J. Cell Host Microbe. 2020 Apr 18. pii: S1931-3128(20)30190-6. doi: 10.1016/j.chom.2020.04.001. PubMed 32325050.
Backbone
  Vector backbone: JDS246 (Plasmid #43861)
  Vector type: Mammalian Expression
Growth in bacteria
  Bacterial resistance: Ampicillin, 100 μg/mL
  Growth temperature: 37°C
  Growth strain: DH5alpha
  Copy number: High Copy
Gene/Insert
  Gene/Insert name: human codon optimized AcrIIA1(T16A) (alt name: KAC511)
  Species: Synthetic
  Mutation: T16A
  Promoter: CMV and T7
  Tag / fusion protein: NLS(SV40) (C terminal on backbone)
  Cloning method: Gibson Cloning
  Sequencing primers: 5′ oBK6928-CCAAGTCTCCACCCCATTGACG; 3′ n/a
Terms and licenses: Academic/Nonprofit Terms; Industry Terms: Not Available to Industry
How to cite: pCMV-T7-AcrIIA1(T16A)-NLS(SV40) (KAC511) was a gift from Joseph Bondy-Denomy & Benjamin Kleinstiver (Addgene plasmid # 133797 ; http://n2t.net/addgene:133797 ; RRID:Addgene_133797)
