[The description below was written by a language model from this plasmid's Addgene catalogue record and pLannotate feature annotations shown in this document.]
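Description:
pCMV-T7-AcrIIA1(T16A)-NLS(SV40) (KAC511) is a compact 3,897 nt mammalian expression plasmid built on the JDS246 backbone. It is maintained in E. coli through a high-copy ColE1/pUC-type origin and selected with ampicillin via a β-lactamase gene driven by its own bla promoter. The remaining annotated backbone elements (a lac promoter/operator with CAP site, short fragments of lacI, an SV40 promoter, a pBluescript MCS and the pBR322 bom region) are vestigial cloning-vector remnants rather than functional parts of the expression unit. There is no mammalian selection marker in the annotation, so the plasmid is suited to transient expression.

The payload is a synthetic, human codon-optimized open reading frame for AcrIIA1, an anti-CRISPR protein, carrying a T16A point substitution and fused at its C-terminus to an SV40 nuclear localization signal that directs the protein to the nucleus. The automated annotation did not label this coding sequence, but it corresponds to the unannotated interval between the T7 promoter and the bGH polyadenylation signal. Transcription in mammalian cells is driven by the CMV immediate-early enhancer and promoter and terminated by the bGH poly(A) signal. The T7 promoter placed just upstream of the insert additionally allows transcription by T7 RNA polymerase, for example in vitro. The two feature tables (sequencing result and depositor sequence) are the same length and show the same elements in the same order, differing only in where the circular sequence is numbered from.

The construct comes from work on how Listeria phages inactivate Cas9, and is likely a mutant for comparison with wild-type AcrIIA1 in human cells. The record does not state the functional effect of T16A.
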