Features (pLannotate 1.2.2; 14 found; start..end, strand, type, name):
      1..380     +  enhancer       CMV enhancer: human cytomegalovirus immediate early enhancer
    381..584     +  promoter       CMV promoter: human cytomegalovirus (CMV) immediate early promoter
    626..644     +  promoter       T7 promoter: promoter for bacteriophage T7 RNA polymerase
   1207..1431    +  polyA_signal   bGH poly(A) signal: bovine growth hormone polyadenylation signal
   1435..1456    +  promoter       SV40 promoter (fragment): SV40 enhancer and early promoter
   1461..1477    +  misc_feature   MCS (fragment): pBluescript multiple cloning site
   1526..1542    -  protein_bind   lac operator: The lac repressor binds to the lac operator to inhibit transcription in E. coli. This inhibition can be relieved by adding lactose or isopropyl-β-D-thiogalactopyranoside (IPTG). lac repressor encoded by lacI
   1550..1580    -  promoter       lac promoter: promoter for the E. coli lac operon
   1595..1616    -  protein_bind   CAP binding site: CAP binding activates transcription in the presence of cAMP. E. coli catabolite activator protein
   1629..1721    -  CDS            lacI (fragment): lac repressor; lacI; The lac repressor binds to the lac operator to inhibit transcription in E. coli. This inhibition can be relieved by adding lactose or isopropyl-β-D-thiogalactopyranoside (IPTG).
   1904..2492    -  rep_origin     ori: high-copy-number ColE1/pMB1/pBR322/pUC origin of replication
   2663..3523    -  CDS            AmpR: β-lactamase; bla; confers resistance to ampicillin, carbenicillin, and related antibiotics
   3524..3628    -  promoter       AmpR promoter: bla
   3699..3743    -  misc_feature   bom (fragment): basis of mobility region from pBR322
>Addgene plasmid #133797 | pCMV-T7-AcrIIA1(T16A)-NLS(SV40) (KAC511) | addgene full sequence | sequence record 268055 | Addgene NGS Result
GACATTGATTATTGACTAGTTATTAATAGTAATCAATTACGGGGTCATTAGTTCATAGCCCATATATGGA
GTTCCGCGTTACATAACTTACGGTAAATGGCCCGCCTGGCTGACCGCCCAACGACCCCCGCCCATTGACG
TCAATAATGACGTATGTTCCCATAGTAACGCCAATAGGGACTTTCCATTGACGTCAATGGGTGGAGTATT
TACGGTAAACTGCCCACTTGGCAGTACATCAAGTGTATCATATGCCAAGTACGCCCCCTATTGACGTCAA
TGACGGTAAATGGCCCGCCTGGCATTATGCCCAGTACATGACCTTATGGGACTTTCCTACTTGGCAGTAC
ATCTACGTATTAGTCATCGCTATTACCATGGTGATGCGGTTTTGGCAGTACATCAATGGGCGTGGATAGC
GGTTTGACTCACGGGGATTTCCAAGTCTCCACCCCATTGACGTCAATGGGAGTTTGTTTTGGCACCAAAA
TCAACGGGACTTTCCAAAATGTCGTAACAACTCCGCCCCATTGACGCAAATGGGCGGTAGGCGTGTACGG
TGGGAGGTCTATATAAGCAGAGCTGGTTTAGTGAACCGTCAGATCCGCTAGAGATCCGCGGCCGCTAATA
CGACTCACTATAGGGAGAGCCGCCACCATGGGCACCATCAAGCTGCTGGACGAGTTCCTGAAGAAGCACG
ACCTGGCCAGATACCAGCTGAGCAAGCTGACCGGCATCAGCCAGAACACCCTGAAGGACCAGAACGAGAA
GCCCCTGAACAAGTACACCGTGAGCATCCTGAGAAGCCTGAGCCTGATCAGCGGCCTGAGCGTGAGCGAC
GTGCTGTTCGAGCTGGAGGACATCGAGAAGAACAGCGACGACCTGGCCGGCTTCAAGCACCTGCTGGACA
AGTACAAGCTGAGCTTCCCCGCCCAGGAGTTCGAGCTGTACTGCCTGATCAAGGAGTTCGAGAGCGCCAA
CATCGAGGTGCTGCCCTTCACCTTCAACAGATTCGAGAACGAGGAGCACGTGAACATCAAGAAGGACGTG
TGCAAGGCCCTGGAGAACGCCATCACCGTGCTGAAGGAGAAGAAGAACGAGCTGCTGGGATCCGGCGGTG
GAGGCAGTGGGCCCAAGAAGAAGAGGAAAGTCTGACCGGTCATCATCACCATCACCATTGAGTTTAAACC
CGCTGATCAGCCTCGACTGTGCCTTCTAGTTGCCAGCCATCTGTTGTTTGCCCCTCCCCCGTGCCTTCCT
TGACCCTGGAAGGTGCCACTCCCACTGTCCTTTCCTAATAAAATGAGGAAATTGCATCGCATTGTCTGAG
TAGGTGTCATTCTATTCTGGGGGGTGGGGTGGGGCAGGACAGCAAGGGGGAGGATTGGGAAGACAATAGC
AGGCATGCTGGGGATGCGGTGGGCTCTATGGCTTCTGAGGCGGAAAGAACCAGCTGGGGCTCGATACCGT
CGACCTCTAGCTAGAGCTTGGCGTAATCATGGTCATAGCTGTTTCCTGTGTGAAATTGTTATCCGCTCAC
AATTCCACACAACATACGAGCCGGAAGCATAAAGTGTAAAGCCTAGGGTGCCTAATGAGTGAGCTAACTC
ACATTAATTGCGTTGCGCTCACTGCCCGCTTTCCAGTCGGGAAACCTGTCGTGCCAGCTGCATTAATGAA
TCGGCCAACGCGCGGGGAGAGGCGGTTTGCGTATTGGGCGCTCTTCCGCTTCCTCGCTCACTGACTCGCT
GCGCTCGGTCGTTCGGCTGCGGCGAGCGGTATCAGCTCACTCAAAGGCGGTAATACGGTTATCCACAGAA
TCAGGGGATAACGCAGGAAAGAACATGTGAGCAAAAGGCCAGCAAAAGGCCAGGAACCGTAAAAAGGCCG
CGTTGCTGGCGTTTTTCCATAGGCTCCGCCCCCCTGACGAGCATCACAAAAATCGACGCTCAAGTCAGAG
GTGGCGAAACCCGACAGGACTATAAAGATACCAGGCGTTTCCCCCTGGAAGCTCCCTCGTGCGCTCTCCT
GTTCCGACCCTGCCGCTTACCGGATACCTGTCCGCCTTTCTCCCTTCGGGAAGCGTGGCGCTTTCTCATA
GCTCACGCTGTAGGTATCTCAGTTCGGTGTAGGTCGTTCGCTCCAAGCTGGGCTGTGTGCACGAACCCCC
CGTTCAGCCCGACCGCTGCGCCTTATCCGGTAACTATCGTCTTGAGTCCAACCCGGTAAGACACGACTTA
TCGCCACTGGCAGCAGCCACTGGTAACAGGATTAGCAGAGCGAGGTATGTAGGCGGTGCTACAGAGTTCT
TGAAGTGGTGGCCTAACTACGGCTACACTAGAAGAACAGTATTTGGTATCTGCGCTCTGCTGAAGCCAGT
TACCTTCGGAAAAAGAGTTGGTAGCTCTTGATCCGGCAAACAAACCACCGCTGGTAGCGGTGGTTTTTTT
GTTTGCAAGCAGCAGATTACGCGCAGAAAAAAAGGATCTCAAGAAGATCCTTTGATCTTTTCTACGGGGT
CTGACGCTCAGTGGAACGAAAACTCACGTTAAGGGATTTTGGTCATGAGATTATCAAAAAGGATCTTCAC
CTAGATCCTTTTAAATTAAAAATGAAGTTTTAAATCAATCTAAAGTATATATGAGTAAACTTGGTCTGAC
AGTTACCAATGCTTAATCAGTGAGGCACCTATCTCAGCGATCTGTCTATTTCGTTCATCCATAGTTGCCT
GACTCCCCGTCGTGTAGATAACTACGATACGGGAGGGCTTACCATCTGGCCCCAGTGCTGCAATGATACC
GCGAGACCCACGCTCACCGGCTCCAGATTTATCAGCAATAAACCAGCCAGCCGGAAGGGCCGAGCGCAGA
AGTGGTCCTGCAACTTTATCCGCCTCCATCCAGTCTATTAATTGTTGCCGGGAAGCTAGAGTAAGTAGTT
CGCCAGTTAATAGTTTGCGCAACGTTGTTGCCATTGCTACAGGCATCGTGGTGTCACGCTCGTCGTTTGG
TATGGCTTCATTCAGCTCCGGTTCCCAACGATCAAGGCGAGTTACATGATCCCCCATGTTGTGCAAAAAA
GCGGTTAGCTCCTTCGGTCCTCCGATCGTTGTCAGAAGTAAGTTGGCCGCAGTGTTATCACTCATGGTTA
TGGCAGCACTGCATAATTCTCTTACTGTCATGCCATCCGTAAGATGCTTTTCTGTGACTGGTGAGTACTC
AACCAAGTCATTCTGAGAATAGTGTATGCGGCGACCGAGTTGCTCTTGCCCGGCGTCAATACGGGATAAT
ACCGCGCCACATAGCAGAACTTTAAAAGTGCTCATCATTGGAAAACGTTCTTCGGGGCGAAAACTCTCAA
GGATCTTACCGCTGTTGAGATCCAGTTCGATGTAACCCACTCGTGCACCCAACTGATCTTCAGCATCTTT
TACTTTCACCAGCGTTTCTGGGTGAGCAAAAACAGGAAGGCAAAATGCCGCAAAAAAGGGAATAAGGGCG
ACACGGAAATGTTGAATACTCATACTCTTCCTTTTTCAATATTATTGAAGCATTTATCAGGGTTATTGTC
TCATGAGCGGATACATATTTGAATGTATTTAGAAAAATAAACAAATAGGGGTTCCGCGCACATTTCCCCG
AAAAGTGCCACCTGACGTCGACGGATCGGGAGATCGATCTCCCGATCCCCTAGGGTCGACTCTCAGTACA
ATCTGCTCTGATGCCGCATAGTTAAGCCAGTATCTGCTCCCTGCTTGTGTGTTGGAGGTCGCTGAGTAGT
GCGCGAGCAAAATTTAAGCTACAACAAGGCAAGGCTTGACCGACAATTGCATGAAGAATCTGCTTAGGGT
TAGGCGTTTTGCGCTGCTTCGCGATGTACGGGCCAGATATACGCGTT
