Features (pLannotate 1.2.2; 14 found; start..end, strand, type, name):
    132..335     +  promoter       CMV promoter: human cytomegalovirus (CMV) immediate early promoter
    377..395     +  promoter       T7 promoter: promoter for bacteriophage T7 RNA polymerase
    958..1182    +  polyA_signal   bGH poly(A) signal: bovine growth hormone polyadenylation signal
   1186..1207    +  promoter       SV40 promoter (fragment): SV40 enhancer and early promoter
   1212..1228    +  misc_feature   MCS (fragment): pBluescript multiple cloning site
   1277..1293    -  protein_bind   lac operator: The lac repressor binds to the lac operator to inhibit transcription in E. coli. This inhibition can be relieved by adding lactose or isopropyl-β-D-thiogalactopyranoside (IPTG). lac repressor encoded by lacI
   1301..1331    -  promoter       lac promoter: promoter for the E. coli lac operon
   1346..1367    -  protein_bind   CAP binding site: CAP binding activates transcription in the presence of cAMP. E. coli catabolite activator protein
   1380..1472    -  CDS            lacI (fragment): lac repressor; lacI; The lac repressor binds to the lac operator to inhibit transcription in E. coli. This inhibition can be relieved by adding lactose or isopropyl-β-D-thiogalactopyranoside (IPTG).
   1655..2243    -  rep_origin     ori: high-copy-number ColE1/pMB1/pBR322/pUC origin of replication
   2414..3274    -  CDS            AmpR: β-lactamase; bla; confers resistance to ampicillin, carbenicillin, and related antibiotics
   3275..3379    -  promoter       AmpR promoter: bla
   3450..3494    -  misc_feature   bom (fragment): basis of mobility region from pBR322
   3649..131     +  enhancer       CMV enhancer (across the origin): human cytomegalovirus immediate early enhancer
>Addgene plasmid #133797 | pCMV-T7-AcrIIA1(T16A)-NLS(SV40) (KAC511) | depositor full sequence | sequence record 275301 | KAC511
ATATGCCAAGTACGCCCCCTATTGACGTCAATGACGGTAAATGGCCCGCCTGGCATTATGCCCAGTACAT
GACCTTATGGGACTTTCCTACTTGGCAGTACATCTACGTATTAGTCATCGCTATTACCATGGTGATGCGG
TTTTGGCAGTACATCAATGGGCGTGGATAGCGGTTTGACTCACGGGGATTTCCAAGTCTCCACCCCATTG
ACGTCAATGGGAGTTTGTTTTGGCACCAAAATCAACGGGACTTTCCAAAATGTCGTAACAACTCCGCCCC
ATTGACGCAAATGGGCGGTAGGCGTGTACGGTGGGAGGTCTATATAAGCAGAGCTGGTTTAGTGAACCGT
CAGATCCGCTAGAGATCCGCGGCCGCTAATACGACTCACTATAGGGAGAGCCGCCACCATGGGCACCATC
AAGCTGCTGGACGAGTTCCTGAAGAAGCACGACCTGGCCAGATACCAGCTGAGCAAGCTGACCGGCATCA
GCCAGAACACCCTGAAGGACCAGAACGAGAAGCCCCTGAACAAGTACACCGTGAGCATCCTGAGAAGCCT
GAGCCTGATCAGCGGCCTGAGCGTGAGCGACGTGCTGTTCGAGCTGGAGGACATCGAGAAGAACAGCGAC
GACCTGGCCGGCTTCAAGCACCTGCTGGACAAGTACAAGCTGAGCTTCCCCGCCCAGGAGTTCGAGCTGT
ACTGCCTGATCAAGGAGTTCGAGAGCGCCAACATCGAGGTGCTGCCCTTCACCTTCAACAGATTCGAGAA
CGAGGAGCACGTGAACATCAAGAAGGACGTGTGCAAGGCCCTGGAGAACGCCATCACCGTGCTGAAGGAG
AAGAAGAACGAGCTGCTGGGATCCGGCGGTGGAGGCAGTGGGCCCAAGAAGAAGAGGAAAGTCTGACCGG
TCATCATCACCATCACCATTGAGTTTAAACCCGCTGATCAGCCTCGACTGTGCCTTCTAGTTGCCAGCCA
TCTGTTGTTTGCCCCTCCCCCGTGCCTTCCTTGACCCTGGAAGGTGCCACTCCCACTGTCCTTTCCTAAT
AAAATGAGGAAATTGCATCGCATTGTCTGAGTAGGTGTCATTCTATTCTGGGGGGTGGGGTGGGGCAGGA
CAGCAAGGGGGAGGATTGGGAAGACAATAGCAGGCATGCTGGGGATGCGGTGGGCTCTATGGCTTCTGAG
GCGGAAAGAACCAGCTGGGGCTCGATACCGTCGACCTCTAGCTAGAGCTTGGCGTAATCATGGTCATAGC
TGTTTCCTGTGTGAAATTGTTATCCGCTCACAATTCCACACAACATACGAGCCGGAAGCATAAAGTGTAA
AGCCTAGGGTGCCTAATGAGTGAGCTAACTCACATTAATTGCGTTGCGCTCACTGCCCGCTTTCCAGTCG
GGAAACCTGTCGTGCCAGCTGCATTAATGAATCGGCCAACGCGCGGGGAGAGGCGGTTTGCGTATTGGGC
GCTCTTCCGCTTCCTCGCTCACTGACTCGCTGCGCTCGGTCGTTCGGCTGCGGCGAGCGGTATCAGCTCA
CTCAAAGGCGGTAATACGGTTATCCACAGAATCAGGGGATAACGCAGGAAAGAACATGTGAGCAAAAGGC
CAGCAAAAGGCCAGGAACCGTAAAAAGGCCGCGTTGCTGGCGTTTTTCCATAGGCTCCGCCCCCCTGACG
AGCATCACAAAAATCGACGCTCAAGTCAGAGGTGGCGAAACCCGACAGGACTATAAAGATACCAGGCGTT
TCCCCCTGGAAGCTCCCTCGTGCGCTCTCCTGTTCCGACCCTGCCGCTTACCGGATACCTGTCCGCCTTT
CTCCCTTCGGGAAGCGTGGCGCTTTCTCAATGCTCACGCTGTAGGTATCTCAGTTCGGTGTAGGTCGTTC
GCTCCAAGCTGGGCTGTGTGCACGAACCCCCCGTTCAGCCCGACCGCTGCGCCTTATCCGGTAACTATCG
TCTTGAGTCCAACCCGGTAAGACACGACTTATCGCCACTGGCAGCAGCCACTGGTAACAGGATTAGCAGA
GCGAGGTATGTAGGCGGTGCTACAGAGTTCTTGAAGTGGTGGCCTAACTACGGCTACACTAGAAGGACAG
TATTTGGTATCTGCGCTCTGCTGAAGCCAGTTACCTTCGGAAAAAGAGTTGGTAGCTCTTGATCCGGCAA
ACAAACCACCGCTGGTAGCGGTGGTTTTTTTGTTTGCAAGCAGCAGATTACGCGCAGAAAAAAAGGATCT
CAAGAAGATCCTTTGATCTTTTCTACGGGGTCTGACGCTCAGTGGAACGAAAACTCACGTTAAGGGATTT
TGGTCATGAGATTATCAAAAAGGATCTTCACCTAGATCCTTTTAAATTAAAAATGAAGTTTTAAATCAAT
CTAAAGTATATATGAGTAAACTTGGTCTGACAGTTACCAATGCTTAATCAGTGAGGCACCTATCTCAGCG
ATCTGTCTATTTCGTTCATCCATAGTTGCCTGACTCCCCGTCGTGTAGATAACTACGATACGGGAGGGCT
TACCATCTGGCCCCAGTGCTGCAATGATACCGCGAGACCCACGCTCACCGGCTCCAGATTTATCAGCAAT
AAACCAGCCAGCCGGAAGGGCCGAGCGCAGAAGTGGTCCTGCAACTTTATCCGCCTCCATCCAGTCTATT
AATTGTTGCCGGGAAGCTAGAGTAAGTAGTTCGCCAGTTAATAGTTTGCGCAACGTTGTTGCCATTGCTA
CAGGCATCGTGGTGTCACGCTCGTCGTTTGGTATGGCTTCATTCAGCTCCGGTTCCCAACGATCAAGGCG
AGTTACATGATCCCCCATGTTGTGCAAAAAAGCGGTTAGCTCCTTCGGTCCTCCGATCGTTGTCAGAAGT
AAGTTGGCCGCAGTGTTATCACTCATGGTTATGGCAGCACTGCATAATTCTCTTACTGTCATGCCATCCG
TAAGATGCTTTTCTGTGACTGGTGAGTACTCAACCAAGTCATTCTGAGAATAGTGTATGCGGCGACCGAG
TTGCTCTTGCCCGGCGTCAATACGGGATAATACCGCGCCACATAGCAGAACTTTAAAAGTGCTCATCATT
GGAAAACGTTCTTCGGGGCGAAAACTCTCAAGGATCTTACCGCTGTTGAGATCCAGTTCGATGTAACCCA
CTCGTGCACCCAACTGATCTTCAGCATCTTTTACTTTCACCAGCGTTTCTGGGTGAGCAAAAACAGGAAG
GCAAAATGCCGCAAAAAAGGGAATAAGGGCGACACGGAAATGTTGAATACTCATACTCTTCCTTTTTCAA
TATTATTGAAGCATTTATCAGGGTTATTGTCTCATGAGCGGATACATATTTGAATGTATTTAGAAAAATA
AACAAATAGGGGTTCCGCGCACATTTCCCCGAAAAGTGCCACCTGACGTCGACGGATCGGGAGATCGATC
TCCCGATCCCCTAGGGTCGACTCTCAGTACAATCTGCTCTGATGCCGCATAGTTAAGCCAGTATCTGCTC
CCTGCTTGTGTGTTGGAGGTCGCTGAGTAGTGCGCGAGCAAAATTTAAGCTACAACAAGGCAAGGCTTGA
CCGACAATTGCATGAAGAATCTGCTTAGGGTTAGGCGTTTTGCGCTGCTTCGCGATGTACGGGCCAGATA
TACGCGTTGACATTGATTATTGACTAGTTATTAATAGTAATCAATTACGGGGTCATTAGTTCATAGCCCA
TATATGGAGTTCCGCGTTACATAACTTACGGTAAATGGCCCGCCTGGCTGACCGCCCAACGACCCCCGCC
CATTGACGTCAATAATGACGTATGTTCCCATAGTAACGCCAATAGGGACTTTCCATTGACGTCAATGGGT
GGACTATTTACGGTAAACTGCCCACTTGGCAGTACATCAAGTGTATC
